>Addgene plasmid #39383 | TAL2025 | depositor partial sequence | sequence record 49685 | TAL2025 sequence 1130 bps
GAACCTGACCCCAGACCAGGTAGTCGCAATCGCGAACAATAATGGGGGAAAGCAAGCCCTGGAAACCGTG
CAAAGGTTGTTGCCGGTCCTTTGTCAAGACCACGGCCTTACACCGGAGCAAGTCGTGGCCATTGCAAGCA
ACATCGGTGGCAAACAGGCTCTTGAGACGGTTCAGAGACTTCTCCCAGTTCTCTGTCAAGCCCACGGGCT
GACTCCCGATCAAGTTGTAGCGATTGCGTCGAACATTGGAGGGAAACAAGCATTGGAGACTGTCCAACGG
CTCCTTCCCGTGTTGTGTCAAGCCCACGGTTTGACGCCTGCACAAGTGGTCGCCATCGCCAGCCATGATG
GCGGTAAGCAGGCGCTGGAAACAGTACAGCGCCTGCTGCCTGTACTGTGCCAGGATCATGGACTGACCCC
AGACCAGGTAGTCGCAATCGCGTCAAACGGAGGGGGAAAGCAAGCCCTGGAAACCGTGCAAAGGTTGTTG
CCGGTCCTTTGTCAAGACCACGGCCTTACACCGGAGCAAGTCGTGGCCATTGCAAGCAATGGGGGTGGCA
AACAGGCTCTTGAGACGGTTCAGAGACTTCTCCCAGTTCTCTGTCAAGCCCACGGGCTGACTCCCGATCA
AGTTGTAGCGATTGCGAATAACAATGGAGGGAAACAAGCATTGGAGACTGTCCAACGGCTCCTTCCCGTG
TTGTGTCAAGCCCACGGTTTGACGCCTGCACAAGTGGTCGCCATCGCCTCGAATGGCGGCGGTAAGCAGG
CGCTGGAAACAGTACAGCGCCTGCTGCCTGTACTGTGCCAGGATCATGGACTGACCCCAGACCAGGTAGT
CGCAATCGCGAACAATAATGGGGGAAAGCAAGCCCTGGAAACCGTGCAAAGGTTGTTGCCGGTCCTTTGT
CAAGACCACGGCCTTACACCGGAGCAAGTCGTGGCCATTGCAAATAATAACGGTGGCAAACAGGCTCTTG
AGACGGTTCAGAGACTTCTCCCAGTTCTCTGTCAAGCCCACGGGCTGACTCCCGATCAAGTTGTAGCGAT
TGCGTCGCATGACGGAGGGAAACAAGCATTGGAGACTGTCCAACGGCTCCTTCCCGTGTTGTGTCAAGCC
CACGGTCTGA
