>Addgene plasmid #39383 | TAL2025 | addgene partial sequence | sequence record 52640 | JDS-TALEN-F 5'-TAGGGGTCGGTAAACAGTGG-3'
TGTGGCGGGTGAGCTTAGGGGGCCTCCGCTCCAGCTCGACACCGGGCAGCTGCTGAAGATCGCGAAGAGA
GGGGGAGTAACAGCGGTAGAGGCAGTGCACGCCTGGCGCAATGCGCTCACCGGGGCCCCCTTGAACCTGA
CCCCAGACCAGGTAGTCGCAATCGCGAACAATAATGGGGGAAAGCAAGCCCTGGAAACCGTGCAAAGGTT
GTTGCCGGTCCTTTGTCAAGACCACGGCCTTACACCGGAGCAAGTCGTGGCCATTGCAAGCAACATCGGT
GGCAAACAGGCTCTTGAGACGGTTCAGAGACTTCTCCCAGTTCTCTGTCAAGCCCACGGGCTGACTCCCG
ATCAAGTTGTAGCGATTGCGTCGAACATTGGAGGGAAACAAGCATTGGAGACTGTCCAACGGCTCCTTCC
CGTGTTGTGTCAAGCCCACGGTTTGACGCCTGCACAAGTGGTCGCCATCGCCAGCCATGATGGCGGTAAG
CAGGCGCTGGAAACAGTACAGCGCCTGCTGCCTGTACTGTGCCAGGATCATGGACTGACCCCAGACCAGG
TAGTCGCAATCGCGTCAAACGGAGGGGGAAAGCAAGCCCTGGAAACCGTGCAAAGGTTGTTGCCGGTCCT
TTGTCAAGACCACGGCCTTACACCGGAGCAAGTCGTGGCCATTGCAAGCAATGGGGGTGGCAAACAGGCT
CTTGAGACGGTTCAGAGACTTCTCCCAGTTCTCTGTCAAGCCCACGGGCTGACTCCCGATCAAGTTGTAG
CGATTGCGAATAACAATGGAGGGAAACAAGCATTGGAGACTGTCCAACGGCTCCTTCCCGTGTTGTGTCA
AGCCCACGGTTTGACGCCTGCACAAGTGGTCGCCATCGCCTCGAATGGCGGCGGTAAGCAGGCGCTGGAA
ACAGTACAGCGCCTGCTGCCTGTACTGTGCCAGGATCATGGACTGACCCCA
