[The description below was written by a language model from this plasmid's Addgene catalogue record.]
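Description:
TAL2025 is a mammalian expression plasmid encoding one half of a TALEN (transcription activator-like effector nuclease) pair directed against the eGFP reporter gene. It is built on the JDS71 backbone, a roughly 6.4 kb TALEN expression vector, and is propagated in E. coli as a high-copy plasmid under ampicillin selection. The vector type is also listed as T7, suggesting that a T7 promoter is available for in vitro transcription of the nuclease mRNA, although no feature table is provided to confirm its position.

The insert, eGFP-TALEN-13-Right (about 1.1 kb), is an array of TAL effector repeats assembled to recognise a 13-nucleotide target site. It was cloned through BsmBI sites that were destroyed in the process, as is typical of type IIS seamless cloning, placing the repeats in frame with elements supplied by the backbone: an N-terminal 3X FLAG tag for detection and a C-terminal wild-type FokI nuclease domain. Expression is driven by the CMV promoter. Because FokI cleaves only as a dimer, this "right" monomer is meant to be co-expressed with a matching "left" TALEN that binds the opposite strand nearby, so that the two FokI domains meet over the spacer and make a double-strand break. The record lists the insert species as human, though the target is the eGFP coding sequence.

The plasmid comes from work on FLASH assembly, a high-throughput method for building TALENs, and eGFP-targeted pairs of this kind are typically used to measure nuclease activity by loss of fluorescence in reporter cells. The depositor notes that the repetitive array is prone to recombination and recommends verifying the plasmid's integrity by diagnostic digest before use.
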