Addgene plasmid #39383: TAL2025
Depositing lab: Keith Joung. Depositing organization: Massachusetts General Hospital. Publication: FLASH assembly of TALENs for high-throughput genome editing. Reyon D, Tsai SQ, Khayter C, Foden JA, Sander JD, Joung JK. Nat Biotechnol. 2012 Apr 8. doi: 10.1038/nbt.2170. PubMed 22484455.
Backbone
  Vector backbone: JDS71
  Backbone manufacturer: Joung lab (Addgene Plasmid # 32287)
  Backbone size w/o insert (bp): 6447
  Vector type: Mammalian Expression ; T7
Growth in bacteria
  Bacterial resistance: Ampicillin, 100 μg/mL
  Growth temperature: 37°C
  Growth strain: XL1 Blue
  Copy number: High Copy
Gene/Insert
  Gene/Insert name: eGFP-TALEN-13-Right
  Species: H. sapiens (human)
  Insert size (bp): 1130
  Promoter: CMV
  Tag / fusion protein: 3X Flag (N terminal on backbone); WT FOKI (C terminal on backbone)
  Cloning method: Restriction Enzyme; 5′ cloning site BsmBI (destroyed during cloning); 3′ cloning site BsmBI (destroyed during cloning)
  Sequencing primers: 5′ CMV-F
Terms and licenses: Academic/Nonprofit Terms; Industry Terms: Not Available to Industry
Depositor comments: Target binding site: TGAACTTGTGGCC To reduce the chance of recombination in this plasmid, do not grow in liquid culture for more than 12-14 hours. It is strongly recommended that users perform a diagnostic digest to verify this plasmid prior to use. For example, a double digest of the plasmid with BamHI and KpnI should result in two bands at 1.8kb and 5.8kb
How to cite: TAL2025 was a gift from Keith Joung (Addgene plasmid # 39383 ; http://n2t.net/addgene:39383 ; RRID:Addgene_39383)
